Addgene plasmid #192576: CaMKII-Aion-ts-citrine-ER
Purpose: AAV-vector for optogenetic long-term silencing of excitatory neurons
Depositing lab: Simon Wiegert. Depositing organization: Universitaetsklinikum Hamburg-Eppendorf.
Backbone
  Vector backbone: pAAV2
  Backbone size w/o insert (bp): 3762
  Vector type: Mammalian Expression, AAV
Growth in bacteria
  Bacterial resistance: Ampicillin, 100 μg/mL
  Growth temperature: 37°C
  Growth strain: NEB Stable
  Copy number: High Copy
Gene/Insert
  Gene/Insert name: Aion
  Species: Synthetic; Chlamydomonas reinhardtii
  Insert size (bp): 1743
  Mutation: T59S, E83N, E90Q, E101S, V117R, E123S, C128A,D156C, T159G, G163A, V242R, T246N, N258Q, E273S
  Promoter: CaMKIIa(0.4)
  Tag / fusion protein: ts-Citrine-ER (C terminal on insert)
  Cloning method: Restriction Enzyme; 5′ cloning site unspecified (destroyed during cloning); 3′ cloning site HindIII (not destroyed)
Terms and licenses: Academic/Nonprofit Terms; Industry Terms: Not Available to Industry
How to cite: CaMKII-Aion-ts-citrine-ER was a gift from Simon Wiegert (Addgene plasmid # 192576 ; http://n2t.net/addgene:192576 ; RRID:Addgene_192576)
