[The description below was written by a language model from this plasmid's Addgene catalogue record and pLannotate feature annotations shown in this document.]
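Description:
CaMKII-Aion-ts-citrine-ER is an AAV transfer plasmid built on a pAAV2 backbone for expressing an inhibitory optogenetic tool in excitatory neurons. In bacteria it is maintained at high copy through a ColE1/pUC-type origin and selected with ampicillin via the β-lactamase gene. The backbone also carries an f1 phage origin and small remnants of pBR322 bom and rop sequences. The expression cassette is flanked by AAV2 inverted terminal repeats, which allow the intervening DNA to be replicated and packaged into recombinant AAV particles when helper functions are supplied. The annotation detects a full-length ITR on the 3′ side but only short fragments on the 5′ side, which may reflect the difficulty of sequencing or annotating these repeats, or a partial ITR. The catalogued recombination-reduced growth strain fits the usual instability of ITR-containing plasmids.

The payload is driven by a short (0.4) CaMKIIα promoter fragment, commonly used to bias expression toward excitatory neurons while saving packaging space. It controls Aion, a synthetic derivative of Chlamydomonas reinhardtii channelrhodopsin-2 carrying fourteen listed substitutions, including changes at C128 and D156. This heavy engineering explains why the feature table recognises only fragments of ChR2 within the coding region. Aion is fused at its C terminus to a "ts-Citrine-ER" module. Citrine is a yellow fluorescent reporter, and the ts and ER labels probably denote membrane trafficking and ER export signals of the kind used to improve surface expression of opsins, although they are not annotated separately. A WPRE and a synthetic polyadenylation signal follow to enhance transcript stability and processing. The stated purpose is optogenetic long-term silencing of excitatory neurons after AAV delivery.
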