Features (pLannotate 1.2.2; 16 found; start..end, strand, type, name):
      8..35      +  repeat_region  AAV2 ITR (fragment): inverted terminal repeat of adeno-associated virus serotype 2 inverted
     64..91      +  repeat_region  AAV2 ITR (fragment): inverted terminal repeat of adeno-associated virus serotype 2 inverted
    141..503     +  promoter       CaMKII promoter (fragment): promoter for the mouse calcium/calmodulin-dependent kinase II α subunit
    516..549     +  CDS            ChR2(H134R) (fragment): H134R mutant of an N-terminal fragment of channelrhodopsin-2 from the alga Chlamydomonas reinhardtii (Nagel et al., 2005) blue light-activated cation channel
   1087..1442    +  CDS            ChR2 (fragment): N-terminal fragment of channelrhodopsin-2 from the alga Chlamydomonas reinhardtii (Nagel et al., 2003) blue light-activated cation channel
   1518..2234    +  CDS            Citrine: Citrine is a basic (constitutively fluorescent) yellow fluorescent protein published in 2001, derived from Aequorea victoria. It has moderate acid sensitivity.
   2265..2668    +  misc_feature   WPRE: woodchuck hepatitis virus posttranscriptional regulatory element
   2675..2723    +  polyA_signal   poly(A) signal: synthetic polyadenylation signal
   2753..2893    +  repeat_region  AAV2 ITR: inverted terminal repeat of adeno-associated virus serotype 2 inverted
   2898..2949    -  misc_feature   bom (fragment): basis of mobility region from pBR322
   2968..3423    +  rep_origin     f1 ori (sequence partly withheld): f1 bacteriophage origin of replication; arrow indicates direction of (+) strand synthesis
   3424..3473    -  misc_feature   bom (fragment): basis of mobility region from pBR322
   3575..3610    -  CDS            rop (fragment): Rop protein, which maintains plasmids at low copy number; rop
   3705..3809    +  promoter       AmpR promoter: bla
   3810..4670    +  CDS            AmpR: β-lactamase; bla; confers resistance to ampicillin, carbenicillin, and related antibiotics
   4841..5429    +  rep_origin     ori: high-copy-number ColE1/pMB1/pBR322/pUC origin of replication
>Addgene plasmid #192576 | CaMKII-Aion-ts-citrine-ER | addgene full sequence | sequence record 379301 | Addgene NGS Result
CAGGCAGCTGCGCGCTCGCTCGCTCACTGAGGCCGCCCGGGCGTCGGGCGACCTTTGGTCGCCCGGCCTC
AGTGAGCGAGCGAGCGCGCAGAGAGGGAGTGGCCAACTCCATCACTAGGGGTTCCTGCGGCCGCACGCGT
CTTGTGGACTAAGTTTGTTCGCATCCCCTTCTCCAACCCCCTCAGTACATCACCCTGGGGGAACAGGGTC
CACTTGCTCCTGGGCCCACACAGTCCTGCAGTATTGTGTATATAAGGCCAGGGCAAAGAGGAGCAGGTTT
TAAAGTGAAAGGCAGGCAGGTGTTGGGGAGGCAGTTACCGGGGCAACGGGAACAGGGCGTTTCGGAGGTG
GTTGCCATGGGGACCTGGATGCTGACGAAGGCTCGCGAGGCTGTGAGCAGCCACAGTGCCCTGCTCAGAA
GCCCCAAGCTCGTCAGTCAAGCCGGTTCTCCGTTTGCACTCAGGAGCACGGGCAGGCGAGTGGCCCCTAG
TTCTGGGGGCAGCTCTAGCGCCACCATGGACTATGGCGGCGCTTTGTCTGCCGTCGGACTCTTCCAAACC
TCATACACTCTTGAGAACAATGGTTCTGTTATTTGCATCCCGAACAACGGCCAGTGCTTCTGCTTGGCTT
GGCTTAAATCCAACGGAACAAATGCCGAGAAGTTGGCTGCCAACATTCTGCAGTGGATTTCTTTTGCGCT
TTCAGCGCTCTGCCTGATGTTCTACGGCTACCAGACCTGGAAGTCTACTTGCGGCTGGGAGAACATTTAC
GTGGCCACGATCCAGATGATCAAGTTCATCATCGAGTATTTCCATAGCTTTGACGAACCTGCGGTGATCT
ACTCATCCAACGGCAACAAGACCCGGTGGCTTCGTTACGCGAGCTGGCTGCTGACCGCCCCTGTCATTCT
TATCCACCTGAGCAACCTTACGGGTCTGGCGAACGACTATAACAAGCGTACCATGGGTCTGCTGGTGTCA
TGCATCGGCGGCATCGTGTGGGCCACCACGGCCGCGCTGTCCAAGGGATACGTCCGTGTCATTTTCTTCC
TGATGGGCCTGTGCTACGGCATCTACACATTCTTCAACGCAGCCAAGGTCTACATTGAGGCGTACCACAC
CGTGCCGAAGGGCCGGTGTCGCCAGGTGGTGACTGGCATGGCTTGGCTCTTCTTCGTATCATGGGGTATG
TTCCCCATCCTGTTCATCCTCGGCCCCGAGGGCTTCGGCGTCCTGAGCCGGTACGGCTCCAACGTCGGCC
ACACCATCATTGACCTGATGTCGAAGCAGTGCTGGGGTCTGCTCGGCCACTACCTGCGCGTGCTGATCCA
CAGCCATATCCTCATCCACGGCGACATTCGCAAGACCACCAAATTGAACATTGGTGGCACTGAGATTGAG
GTCGAGACGCTGGTGGAGGACGAGGCCGAGGCTGGCGCGGTCGCGGCACTCGAGAAGAGCAGGATCACCA
GCGAGGGCGAGTACATCCCCCTGGACCAGATCGACATCAACGTGGTGATGGTGAGCAAGGGCGAGGAGCT
GTTCACCGGGGTGGTGCCCATCCTGGTCGAGCTGGACGGCGACGTAAACGGCCACAAGTTCAGCGTGTCC
GGCGAGGGCGAGGGCGATGCCACCTACGGCAAGCTGACCCTGAAGTTCATCTGCACCACCGGCAAGCTGC
CCGTGCCCTGGCCCACCCTCGTGACCACCTTCGGCTACGGCCTGATGTGCTTCGCCCGCTACCCCGACCA
CATGAAGCAGCACGACTTCTTCAAGTCCGCCATGCCCGAAGGCTACGTCCAGGAGCGCACCATCTTCTTC
AAGGACGACGGCAACTACAAGACCCGCGCCGAGGTGAAGTTCGAGGGCGACACCCTGGTGAACCGCATCG
AGCTGAAGGGCATCGACTTCAAGGAGGACGGCAACATCCTGGGGCACAAGCTGGAGTACAACTACAACAG
CCACAACGTCTATATCATGGCCGACAAGCAGAAGAACGGCATCAAGGTGAACTTCAAGATCCGCCACAAC
ATCGAGGACGGCAGCGTGCAGCTCGCCGACCACTACCAGCAGAACACCCCCATCGGCGACGGCCCCGTGC
TGCTGCCCGACAACCACTACCTGAGCTACCAGTCCGCCCTGAGCAAAGACCCCAACGAGAAGCGCGATCA
CATGGTCCTGCTGGAGTTCGTGACCGCCGCCGGGATCACTCTCGGCATGGACGAGCTGTACAAGTTCTGC
TACGAGAACGAGGTGTAAAAGCTTAATCAACCTCTGGATTACAAAATTTGTGAAAGATTGACTGATATTC
TTAACTATGTTGCTCCTTTTACGCTGTGTGGATATGCTGCTTTAATGCCTCTGTATCATGCTATTGCTTC
CCGTATGGCTTTCGTTTTCTCCTCCTTGTATAAATCCTGGTTGCTGTCTCTTTATGAGGAGTTGTGGCCC
GTTGTCCGTCAACGTGGCGTGGTGTGCTCTGTGTTTGCTGACGCAACCCCCACTGGCTGGGGCATTGCCA
CCACCTGTCAACTCCTTTCTGGGACTTTCGCTTTCCCCCTCCCGATCGCCACGGCAGAACTCATCGCCGC
CTGCCTTGCCCGCTGCTGGACAGGGGCTAGGTTGCTGGGCACTGATAATTCCGTGGTGTTGTCGGGGAAG
CTGACGTCAGCGCTAATAAAATCGCTATCCATCGAAGATGGATGTGTGTTGGTTTTTTGTGTGGGTAACC
CACGTGCGGACCGAGCGGCCGCAGGAACCCCTAGTGATGGAGTTGGCCACTCCCTCTCTGCGCGCTCGCT
CGCTCACTGAGGCCGGGCGACCAAAGGTCGCCCGACGCCCGGGCTTTGCCCGGGCGGCCTCAGTGAGCGA
GCGAGCGCGCAGCTGCCTGCAGGGGCGCCTGATGCGGTATTTTCTCCTTACGCATCTGTGCGGTATTTCA
CACCGCATA
[95 nt withheld, positions 2950-3044]
T
[46 nt withheld, positions 3046-3091]
C
[141 nt withheld, positions 3093-3233]
CCTTTGACGTTGGAGTCCACGTTCTTT
[37 nt withheld, positions 3261-3297]
ACTCTATCTCGGGCTATTCTTTTGATTTATAAGGGATTTTGCCGATTTCGGTCTATTGGTTAAAAAATGA
GCTGATTTAACAAAAATTTAACGCGAATTTTAACAAAATATTAACGTTTACAATTTTATGGTGCACTCTC
AGTACAATCTGCTCTGATGCCGCATAGTTAAGCCAGCCCCGACACCCGCCAACACCCGCTGACGCGCCCT
GACGGGCTTGTCTGCTCCCGGCATCCGCTTACAGACAAGCTGTGACCGTCTCCGGGAGCTGCATGTGTCA
GAGGTTTTCACCGTCATCACCGAAACGCGCGAGACGAAAGGGCCTCGTGATACGCCTATTTTTATAGGTT
AATGTCATGATAATAATGGTTTCTTAGACGTCAGGTGGCACTTTTCGGGGAAATGTGCGCGGAACCCCTA
TTTGTTTATTTTTCTAAATACATTCAAATATGTATCCGCTCATGAGACAATAACCCTGATAAATGCTTCA
ATAATATTGAAAAAGGAAGAGTATGAGTATTCAACATTTCCGTGTCGCCCTTATTCCCTTTTTTGCGGCA
TTTTGCCTTCCTGTTTTTGCTCACCCAGAAACGCTGGTGAAAGTAAAAGATGCTGAAGATCAGTTGGGTG
CACGAGTGGGTTACATCGAACTGGATCTCAACAGCGGTAAGATCCTTGAGAGTTTTCGCCCCGAAGAACG
TTTTCCAATGATGAGCACTTTTAAAGTTCTGCTATGTGGCGCGGTATTATCCCGTATTGACGCCGGGCAA
GAGCAACTCGGTCGCCGCATACACTATTCTCAGAATGACTTGGTTGAGTACTCACCAGTCACAGAAAAGC
ATCTTACGGATGGCATGACAGTAAGAGAATTATGCAGTGCTGCCATAACCATGAGTGATAACACTGCGGC
CAACTTACTTCTGACAACGATCGGAGGACCGAAGGAGCTAACCGCTTTTTTGCACAACATGGGGGATCAT
GTAACTCGCCTTGATCGTTGGGAACCGGAGCTGAATGAAGCCATACCAAACGACGAGCGTGACACCACGA
TGCCTGTAGCAATGGCAACAACGTTGCGCAAACTATTAACTGGCGAACTACTTACTCTAGCTTCCCGGCA
ACAATTAATAGACTGGATGGAGGCGGATAAAGTTGCAGGACCACTTCTGCGCTCGGCCCTTCCGGCTGGC
TGGTTTATTGCTGATAAATCTGGAGCCGGTGAGCGTGGGTCTCGCGGTATCATTGCAGCACTGGGGCCAG
ATGGTAAGCCCTCCCGTATCGTAGTTATCTACACGACGGGGAGTCAGGCAACTATGGATGAACGAAATAG
ACAGATCGCTGAGATAGGTGCCTCACTGATTAAGCATTGGTAACTGTCAGACCAAGTTTACTCATATATA
CTTTAGATTGATTTAAAACTTCATTTTTAATTTAAAAGGATCTAGGTGAAGATCCTTTTTGATAATCTCA
TGACCAAAATCCCTTAACGTGAGTTTTCGTTCCACTGAGCGTCAGACCCCGTAGAAAAGATCAAAGGATC
TTCTTGAGATCCTTTTTTTCTGCGCGTAATCTGCTGCTTGCAAACAAAAAAACCACCGCTACCAGCGGTG
GTTTGTTTGCCGGATCAAGAGCTACCAACTCTTTTTCCGAAGGTAACTGGCTTCAGCAGAGCGCAGATAC
CAAATACTGTTCTTCTAGTGTAGCCGTAGTTAGGCCACCACTTCAAGAACTCTGTAGCACCGCCTACATA
CCTCGCTCTGCTAATCCTGTTACCAGTGGCTGCTGCCAGTGGCGATAAGTCGTGTCTTACCGGGTTGGAC
TCAAGACGATAGTTACCGGATAAGGCGCAGCGGTCGGGCTGAACGGGGGGTTCGTGCACACAGCCCAGCT
TGGAGCGAACGACCTACACCGAACTGAGATACCTACAGCGTGAGCTATGAGAAAGCGCCACGCTTCCCGA
AGGGAGAAAGGCGGACAGGTATCCGGTAAGCGGCAGGGTCGGAACAGGAGAGCGCACGAGGGAGCTTCCA
GGGGGAAACGCCTGGTATCTTTATAGTCCTGTCGGGTTTTGCCACCTCTGACTTGAGCGTCGATTTTTGT
GATGCTCGTCAGGGGGGCGGAGCCTATGGAAAAACGCCAGCAACGCGGCCTTTTTACGGTTCCTGGCCTT
TTGCTGGCCTTTTGCTCACATGTCCTG
