>Addgene plasmid #192576 | CaMKII-Aion-ts-citrine-ER | depositor partial sequence | sequence record 373141 | Aion-ts_Citrine-ER insert
ATGGACTATGGCGGCGCTTTGTCTGCCGTCGGACTCTTCCAAACCTCATACACTCTTGAGAACAATGGTT
CTGTTATTTGCATCCCGAACAACGGCCAGTGCTTCTGCTTGGCTTGGCTTAAATCCAACGGAACAAATGC
CGAGAAGTTGGCTGCCAACATTCTGCAGTGGATTTCTTTTGCGCTTTCAGCGCTCTGCCTGATGTTCTAC
GGCTACCAGACCTGGAAGTCTACTTGCGGCTGGGAGAACATTTACGTGGCCACGATCCAGATGATCAAGT
TCATCATCGAGTATTTCCATAGCTTTGACGAACCTGCGGTGATCTACTCATCCAACGGCAACAAGACCCG
GTGGCTTCGTTACGCGAGCTGGCTGCTGACCGCCCCTGTCATTCTTATCCACCTGAGCAACCTTACGGGT
CTGGCGAACGACTATAACAAGCGTACCATGGGTCTGCTGGTGTCATGCATCGGCGGCATCGTGTGGGCCA
CCACGGCCGCGCTGTCCAAGGGATACGTCCGTGTCATTTTCTTCCTGATGGGCCTGTGCTACGGCATCTA
CACATTCTTCAACGCAGCCAAGGTCTACATTGAGGCGTACCACACCGTGCCGAAGGGCCGGTGTCGCCAG
GTGGTGACTGGCATGGCTTGGCTCTTCTTCGTATCATGGGGTATGTTCCCCATCCTGTTCATCCTCGGCC
CCGAGGGCTTCGGCGTCCTGAGCCGGTACGGCTCCAACGTCGGCCACACCATCATTGACCTGATGTCGAA
GCAGTGCTGGGGTCTGCTCGGCCACTACCTGCGCGTGCTGATCCACAGCCATATCCTCATCCACGGCGAC
ATTCGCAAGACCACCAAATTGAACATTGGTGGCACTGAGATTGAGGTCGAGACGCTGGTGGAGGACGAGG
CCGAGGCTGGCGCGGTCGCGGCACTCGAGAAGAGCAGGATCACCAGCGAGGGCGAGTACATCCCCCTGGA
CCAGATCGACATCAACGTGGTGATGGTGAGCAAGGGCGAGGAGCTGTTCACCGGGGTGGTGCCCATCCTG
GTCGAGCTGGACGGCGACGTAAACGGCCACAAGTTCAGCGTGTCCGGCGAGGGCGAGGGCGATGCCACCT
ACGGCAAGCTGACCCTGAAGTTCATCTGCACCACCGGCAAGCTGCCCGTGCCCTGGCCCACCCTCGTGAC
CACCTTCGGCTACGGCCTGATGTGCTTCGCCCGCTACCCCGACCACATGAAGCAGCACGACTTCTTCAAG
TCCGCCATGCCCGAAGGCTACGTCCAGGAGCGCACCATCTTCTTCAAGGACGACGGCAACTACAAGACCC
GCGCCGAGGTGAAGTTCGAGGGCGACACCCTGGTGAACCGCATCGAGCTGAAGGGCATCGACTTCAAGGA
GGACGGCAACATCCTGGGGCACAAGCTGGAGTACAACTACAACAGCCACAACGTCTATATCATGGCCGAC
AAGCAGAAGAACGGCATCAAGGTGAACTTCAAGATCCGCCACAACATCGAGGACGGCAGCGTGCAGCTCG
CCGACCACTACCAGCAGAACACCCCCATCGGCGACGGCCCCGTGCTGCTGCCCGACAACCACTACCTGAG
CTACCAGTCCGCCCTGAGCAAAGACCCCAACGAGAAGCGCGATCACATGGTCCTGCTGGAGTTCGTGACC
GCCGCCGGGATCACTCTCGGCATGGACGAGCTGTACAAGTTCTGCTACGAGAACGAGGTGTAA
